Addgene plasmid #131018: NCH2ec
Purpose: Expression of plant LINC fluorescent fusion protein for cell biology
Depositing lab: Hank Bass. Depositing organization: Florida State University, Tallahassee. Publication: Maize (Zea mays L.) Nucleoskeletal Proteins Regulate Nuclear Envelope Remodeling and Function in Stomatal Complex Development and Pollen Viability. McKenna JF, Gumber HK, Turpin ZM, Jalovec AM, Kartick AC, Graumann K, Bass HW. Front Plant Sci. 2021 Feb 17;12:645218. doi: 10.3389/fpls.2021.645218. eCollection 2021. PubMed 33679862.
Backbone
  Vector backbone: pDONR221
  Backbone size w/o insert (bp): 4761
  Vector type: Gateway entry vector
Growth in bacteria
  Bacterial resistance: Kanamycin, 50 μg/mL
  Growth temperature: 37°C
  Growth strain: DH5alpha
  Copy number: High Copy
Gene/Insert
  Gene/Insert name: NCH2
  Species: Zea mays (maize)
  Tag / fusion protein: eGFP-FLAG-HA (N terminal on insert)
  Cloning method: Gateway Cloning
Terms and licenses: Academic/Nonprofit Terms; Industry Terms
How to cite: NCH2ec was a gift from Hank Bass (Addgene plasmid # 131018 ; http://n2t.net/addgene:131018 ; RRID:Addgene_131018)
