[The description below was written by a language model from this plasmid's Addgene catalogue record and pLannotate feature annotations shown in this document.]
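Description:
NCH2ec is a Gateway entry clone built in the pDONR221 backbone, carrying a fluorescently tagged maize (Zea mays) NCH2 coding sequence for plant cell biology work on LINC complex and nucleoskeletal proteins. It is maintained in E. coli through a high-copy ColE1/pUC-type origin and selected with kanamycin via the aph(3')-Ia KanR gene. The sequenced record is 6,261 nt. Other backbone remnants in the annotation are the rrnB T1 and T2 transcription terminators upstream of the cloning region, which insulate the insert from read-through transcription, a T7 promoter just outside attL2, and short lacI and lacZα fragments that have no functional role here.

The payload sits between attL1 and attL2, the sites used by LR Clonase to move an insert into an attR-containing destination vector. Immediately after attL1 comes an EGFP open reading frame, followed by a short unannotated gap of under 80 nt, which is consistent with the FLAG and HA epitopes listed in the catalogue's N-terminal eGFP-FLAG-HA tag, although these were not called by the annotation software. Next is a roughly 2.9 kb coding sequence that the automated annotation labels by similarity to rice NMCP1B, a nuclear matrix constituent protein. This corresponds to the maize NCH2 insert named in the catalogue entry.

No plant or other eukaryotic promoter or terminator lies within the att-flanked cassette, so the entry clone is not itself an expression construct. Expression of the fusion depends on recombination into a destination vector that supplies those elements, after which the protein can be followed by GFP fluorescence or detected through its epitope tags.
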