Features (pLannotate 1.2.2; 11 found; start..end, strand, type, name):
     33..132     +  protein_bind   attL1: mutant version of attL; recombination site for the Gateway® LR reaction LR Clonase™
    135..851     +  CDS            EGFP: EGFP is a basic (constitutively fluorescent) green fluorescent protein published in 1996, derived from Aequorea victoria. It is reported to be a rapidly-maturing weak dimer with moderate acid sensitivity.
    930..3836    +  CDS            NMCP1B: NMCPB_ORYSJ - Also known as NMCP1 From Oryza sativa subsp. japonica (Rice).
   3850..3949    -  protein_bind   attL2: mutant version of attL; recombination site for the Gateway® LR reaction LR Clonase™
   3967..3985    -  promoter       T7 promoter: promoter for bacteriophage T7 RNA polymerase
   4119..4928    +  CDS            KanR: aminoglycoside phosphotransferase; aph(3')-Ia; confers resistance to kanamycin in bacteria or G418 (Geneticin®) in eukaryotes
   5075..5663    +  rep_origin     ori: high-copy-number ColE1/pMB1/pBR322/pUC origin of replication
   5846..5938    +  CDS            lacI (fragment): lac repressor; lacI; The lac repressor binds to the lac operator to inhibit transcription in E. coli. This inhibition can be relieved by adding lactose or isopropyl-β-D-thiogalactopyranoside (IPTG).
   5993..6020    -  terminator     rrnB T2 terminator: transcription terminator T2 from the E. coli rrnB gene
   6152..6195    +  terminator     rrnB T1 terminator: Escherichia coli rrnB; transcription terminator T1 from the E. coli rrnB gene
   6242..17      -  CDS            lacZα (fragment) (across the origin): LacZα fragment of β-galactosidase; lacZ fragment
>Addgene plasmid #131018 | NCH2ec | addgene full sequence | sequence record 258111 | Addgene NGS Result
GTAAAACGACGGCCAGTCTTAAGCTCGGGCCCCAAATAATGATTTTATTTTGACTGATAGTGACCTGTTC
GTTGCAACAAATTGATGAGCAATGCTTTTTTATAATGCCAACTTTGTACAAAAAAGCAGGCTTCATGGTC
TCCAAGGGGGAGGAGCTGTTCACCGGCGTGGTCCCAATCCTCGTCGAGCTGGACGGGGATGTTAACGGCC
ACAAGTTCTCCGTGAGCGGCGAGGGGGAGGGCGACGCCACCTACGGGAAGCTCACGCTGAAGTTCATTTG
CACGACCGGCAAGCTGCCGGTGCCCTGGCCAACCCTGGTCACAACTCTGACGTACGGCGTCCAGTGCTTC
TCCCGCTACCCGGACCACATGAAGCAGCATGATTTCTTCAAGAGCGCCATGCCGGAGGGCTACGTTCAGG
AGCGCACCATCTTCTTCAAGGACGATGGCAACTACAAGACAAGGGCGGAGGTTAAGTTCGAGGGCGACAC
TCTCGTGAACCGGATCGAGCTGAAGGGCATTGACTTCAAGGAGGATGGGAATATTCTCGGCCACAAGCTG
GAGTACAACTACAATTCGCATAACGTCTACATCATGGCTGACAAGCAGAAGAACGGCATTAAGGTTAATT
TCAAGATCCGCCACAATATTGAGGACGGCTCCGTGCAGCTCGCGGATCATTACCAGCAGAACACGCCGAT
CGGGGACGGCCCTGTCCTCCTGCCGGATAATCACTACCTCTCGACGCAGTCTGCGCTGTCAAAGGACCCG
AACGAGAAGAGGGATCATATGGTTCTCCTGGAGTTCGTGACAGCCGCGGGGATCACTCTCGGCATGGACG
AGCTGTACAAGGGGGCGGGCGACTACAAGGACGATGACGATAAGGCTTACCCCTACGACGTGCCAGATTA
CGCTGGGGCCGGCGGATCCATGGCGAGCCCGCGCTCGGCCGGCGGTGACGAGGCGATCTGGATGAAGCTG
CGCGAGGCCGGGTTCGACGAGGACGCTGTCAGGCGCCGCGACAAGGCGGCCCTCATCGGCTACATCTCGC
GGCTCGAGTCCGAGATCTATGAATATCAGCACAATCTTGGGCTTATTTTATTGGAGCGGAAGGAGTTGAC
GTCCAAATACGAACAACTCAAAGCTTCTTTTGAAGCCACTGAGATCATACTCAAGCGAGAGCGAGCTTCG
CAGCAGTCTGCTTTATCTGAAACAAGAAAGAGGGAAGAAAACCTAAAAAAAAATCTAGCCATTCAGAAGG
AGTGCATATCAAATCTTGAAAAGGCACTTCATGATATGCGCGGGGAAACAGCTGAAATAAAAGTTTCATA
TGAAGCAAAACTGGCTGAATCCCTTCAAATGATGGAGACGGCACAGAAAAAGTTTGATGAAGCAGAAGAG
AAACTTCTCACTGCAAAATCATTAGAAGCAGACTGCATTCGAACTCGCAACACCTCTCTGAGAAGACTGC
AAGACATTGAAGATCGCGAAGATCAGCTAAGAAGATACCAAACATCTTTTGAACTTGAGAATGCATCGAA
AGAGAAAGAGATTAACCTCCTGAGGAAATCGTTGGATGATACCAAAAAAATTTTGCATGAAAAGGAGCAA
TGTTTACTGAAAGAACAAGTACTTCTTAATCAGAGGGATGACAGCATCCTTGAGAGACTTGCGTACATAA
CTAGCTCAGAGAAAAGGTTGGAGGAGGAAAAGTTAAATCTCGAAGATGAAAGAAAGGTTCTTTTGGAAGA
GAAAAATAAGCTGGATCTGAACATGCAGGCAATTATATCCAGGGAGGAAGCTATAATTCAGAAGGAATCC
ATACTTGACAAACGTGAAAGTGAACTATTGATTCTCCAAGAGACCATTGCAAGCAAAGAAAGGGCTGAAA
TAGAAAGGCTCCGTCAAGAGGAAGAAATTGCCTTGGTGAGGAGGAGGCAGGAATTTGACACTGACATGGA
AATTAAGCTCACTTCTTTTGAGGAAGAGATTGATGCAAGGAAAGCCTTGCTCGATCAAAGGGAAACCACC
ATCAATGAGAAGGAGGATGCAGTGGCGCAAAGGGAACAGAATCTCAACCTTAGGTTTGCTGAGTTAGCGA
ACAAGGAAGAATCTTTGGTGAAGAAATCAGATGAGTTAAGGGAGGAAGAGAAAAGGCTCTCCTCTGAGAG
AGAGACACTGCACATTGATCTGCAAAAAGAAAAGGAGGAAATTCATAACATGAAATTGGATTTAGAGAAG
GAAAAATCTTTCTTTGAGGAGGAGAAGCGTGAAGCGATTCAAGCTCAGGAGAATCTAGCAATAACCCAAA
ATGAGCGAGAAGATTTACAAAGTTTGCAGGTGAAACTTAAAGATGAAATTGATAGTCTGAGAGCCCAAAA
GGTTGACCTAATGGCTGATGCAGAAAGGCTATTATCAGAAAAAGAAAGGTTTGAGATTGAATGGGAGTTG
ATCGATGAGAAGAAGGAGGAACTACAAAAGGAGGCAGCCAGGATTGCTGAAGAACGAAGAGTAATAGATG
AGCATCTCAAGAGCGAATTTGATATTATCAAACAAGAAAAGGAAGATCTCCGTGTTCAGTTAAAAATTAG
TACAGAATCCCTTGCTCATGAACATGCTGAATTCATGAATAAGATGCAGCAAGAGCATGCTAGTTGGCTT
AGCAGGATACAATTAGAAAGAGAAGATCTGAAGAAAGATATTGATATCCAGAGAACCGAGTTACTGAATT
CTGCAAAGGCTAGGCAGATGGAAATAGATTCATATTTGAGGGAAAAAGAAGAGGAGTTTGAACAGAAAAA
ATCCAAGGAACTTGAATACATCAATTCTGAAAAGGAAACTATCAGCTCAAAACTAGAACATGTCAGGCTT
GAATTGCAAAAACTTGAGGAGGAGAGGAAAAGGTCTATGCTGGAGCGAGAGAGAAGAGAGGAAGAGCTGT
CTGAAACAAAGAAGACTATAGACGCGCTTAATGAGCAACGCGAGAAGTTACAAGAGCAAAGAAAACTGCT
TCATTCAGACCGAAAATCAATTACACAGCAAATGCAGCTGCTTAATGAGTTAGAAGAGCTGAAGATTGAA
TCTGAGAACAGGCAACTGTCTTTGAGACAGTGTGGGAAATCAAAGCATGCTGGTGTGGAAAACCTGGAAG
ACAACGGTGTTCACCTGTCTCCTGATGAGGATCAAAATGCTAGTCCAAAACAAACTACTGTAAAGAAATT
GGAAGTGTCCCCTTCAGTCTCCACACCAATTTCTTGGGTTAAAAAATGTGCTCAGGTGATATTCAAACGC
TCTCCAGAGAAGAGTGCTGATCCCAACAATGATATACCTCCAAAGTTGGGAAATGTCAATGACTGTACCT
CCTTAGCTACTGCCTATTCAGATGGATTGTTTGCTTGTCACCTGGAAAATGGTGCTGAGAAAGTACCACA
AGCTATCGACGGTCTGAAAGTTGGGAAAAAGAGGCTTAATAATGCACTCTCTCATGGTGACTCCGAAATT
TCACAGCCAAAACGCAAGCAGCAAAAGAGCGCTACTCAGATTTTGAGAGTGATTGGAGGAGAAATTGATT
CCAACTGCCCATCAGTTCTAGAAGAAAAATGTTCAAAGAATGAACATGATGCAGTCCCAGTTGGTTTGTG
TGGGAAGGGACCACAAAATCCCCAAGCAGAGCATTCAGAGGATATTTCAGTGTCTGCATCTGAACCGTCG
AACGGACCTGGTGTTGTGGACTCTGAGGACAAGGATGGAGCAGATGAGGAGTCTGACGATGAAGGCGAGG
ACGAGGAGGAAGAGAAGACGTCATCGGCGAAGAAGCTGTGGCGTTTCCTCATCACATGACTGCAGGCAGA
CCCAGCTTTCTTGTACAAAGTTGGCATTATAAGAAAGCATTGCTTATCAATTTGTTGCAACGAACAGGTC
ACTATCAGTCAAAATAAAATCATTATTTGCCATCCAGCTGATATCCCCTATAGTGAGTCGTATTACATGG
TCATAGCTGTTTCCTGGCAGCTCTGGCCCGTGTCTCAAAATCTCTGATGTTACATTGCACAAGATAAAAA
TATATCATCATGAACAATAAAACTGTCTGCTTACATAAACAGTAATACAAGGGGTGTTATGAGCCATATT
CAACGGGAAACGTCGAGGCCGCGATTAAATTCCAACATGGATGCTGATTTATATGGGTATAAATGGGCTC
GCGATAATGTCGGGCAATCAGGTGCGACAATCTATCGCTTGTATGGGAAGCCCGATGCGCCAGAGTTGTT
TCTGAAACATGGCAAAGGTAGCGTTGCCAATGATGTTACAGATGAGATGGTCAGACTAAACTGGCTGACG
GAATTTATGCCTCTTCCGACCATCAAGCATTTTATCCGTACTCCTGATGATGCATGGTTACTCACCACTG
CGATCCCCGGAAAAACAGCATTCCAGGTATTAGAAGAATATCCTGATTCAGGTGAAAATATTGTTGATGC
GCTGGCAGTGTTCCTGCGCCGGTTGCATTCGATTCCTGTTTGTAATTGTCCTTTTAACAGCGATCGCGTA
TTTCGTCTCGCTCAGGCGCAATCACGAATGAATAACGGTTTGGTTGATGCGAGTGATTTTGATGACGAGC
GTAATGGCTGGCCTGTTGAACAAGTCTGGAAAGAAATGCATAAACTTTTGCCATTCTCACCGGATTCAGT
CGTCACTCATGGTGATTTCTCACTTGATAACCTTATTTTTGACGAGGGGAAATTAATAGGTTGTATTGAT
GTTGGACGAGTCGGAATCGCAGACCGATACCAGGATCTTGCCATCCTATGGAACTGCCTCGGTGAGTTTT
CTCCTTCATTACAGAAACGGCTTTTTCAAAAATATGGTATTGATAATCCTGATATGAATAAATTGCAGTT
TCATTTGATGCTCGATGAGTTTTTCTAATCAGAATTGGTTAATTGGTTGTAACACTGGCAGAGCATTACG
CTGACTTGACGGGACGGCGCAAGCTCATGACCAAAATCCCTTAACGTGAGTTACGCGTCGTTCCACTGAG
CGTCAGACCCCGTAGAAAAGATCAAAGGATCTTCTTGAGATCCTTTTTTTCTGCGCGTAATCTGCTGCTT
GCAAACAAAAAAACCACCGCTACCAGCGGTGGTTTGTTTGCCGGATCAAGAGCTACCAACTCTTTTTCCG
AAGGTAACTGGCTTCAGCAGAGCGCAGATACCAAATACTGTTCTTCTAGTGTAGCCGTAGTTAGGCCACC
ACTTCAAGAACTCTGTAGCACCGCCTACATACCTCGCTCTGCTAATCCTGTTACCAGTGGCTGCTGCCAG
TGGCGATAAGTCGTGTCTTACCGGGTTGGACTCAAGACGATAGTTACCGGATAAGGCGCAGCGGTCGGGC
TGAACGGGGGGTTCGTGCACACAGCCCAGCTTGGAGCGAACGACCTACACCGAACTGAGATACCTACAGC
GTGAGCTATGAGAAAGCGCCACGCTTCCCGAAGGGAGAAAGGCGGACAGGTATCCGGTAAGCGGCAGGGT
CGGAACAGGAGAGCGCACGAGGGAGCTTCCAGGGGGAAACGCCTGGTATCTTTATAGTCCTGTCGGGTTT
CGCCACCTCTGACTTGAGCGTCGATTTTTGTGATGCTCGTCAGGGGGGCGGAGCCTATGGAAAAACGCCA
GCAACGCGGCCTTTTTACGGTTCCTGGCCTTTTGCTGGCCTTTTGCTCACATGTTCTTTCCTGCGTTATC
CCCTGATTCTGTGGATAACCGTATTACCGCCTTTGAGTGAGCTGATACCGCTCGCCGCAGCCGAACGACC
GAGCGCAGCGAGTCAGTGAGCGAGGAAGCGGAAGAGCGCCCAATACGCAAACCGCCTCTCCCCGCGCGTT
GGCCGATTCATTAATGCAGCTGGCACGACAGGTTTCCCGACTGGAAAGCGGGCAGTGAGCGCAACGCAAT
TAATACGCGTACCGCTAGCCAGGAAGAGTTTGTAGAAACGCAAAAAGGCCATCCGTCAGGATGGCCTTCT
GCTTAGTTTGATGCCTGGCAGTTTATGGCGGGCGTCCTGCCCGCCACCCTCCGGGCCGTTGCTTCACAAC
GTTCAAATCCGCTCCCGGCGGATTTGTCCTACTCAGGAGAGCGTTCACCGACAAACAACAGATAAAACGA
AAGGCCCAGTCTTCCGACTGAGCCTTTCGTTTTATTTGATGCCTGGCAGTTCCCTACTCTCGCGTTAACG
CTAGCATGGATGTTTTCCCAGTCACGACGTT
